Addgene plasmid #26346: pBCN27-R4R3
Purpose: (Empty Backbone)
Depositing lab: Ben Lehner. Depositing organization: Centre for Genomic Regulation (CRG). Publication: Rapid selection of transgenic C. elegans using antibiotic resistance. Semple JI, Garcia-Verdugo R, Lehner B. Nat Methods. 2010 Sep;7(9):725-7. doi: 10.1038/nmeth.1495. Epub 2010 Aug 22. PubMed 20729840.
Backbone
  Vector backbone: pCJF150
  Backbone size (bp): 10809
  Vector type: Worm Expression
  Selectable markers: Puromycin ; unc-119
Growth in bacteria
  Bacterial resistance: Chloramphenicol and Ampicillin, 25 & 100 μg/mL
  Growth temperature: 37°C
  Growth strain: ccdB Survival
  Growth instructions: ccdB Survival T1 phage resistant cells.
  Copy number: Unknown
Gene/Insert
  Gene/Insert name: None
  Cloning method: Restriction Enzyme; 5′ cloning site AttR4 (destroyed during cloning); 3′ cloning site AttR3 (destroyed during cloning)
  Sequencing primers: 5′ n/a
Resource information
  A portion of this plasmid was derived from a plasmid made by: Puromycin resistance gene from pBabePuro (Addgene). rpl-28 promoter and let-858 3'UTR sequences from pPD129.57 vector (Addgene).
Terms and licenses: Academic/Nonprofit Terms; Industry Terms: Not Available to Industry
Depositor comments: The Prpl-28::PuroR::let-858_3'UTR cassette was inserted into the backbone of pCFJ150 to create a puromycin-selectable MosSCI vector for single copy integration in worms at the ttTi5605. This is a Gateway 3-fragment compatible destination vector. It contains AttR4 and AttR3 sites (not AttR1 and AttR2 sites as identified automatically by the Addgene algorithm).
How to cite: pBCN27-R4R3 was a gift from Ben Lehner (Addgene plasmid # 26346 ; http://n2t.net/addgene:26346 ; RRID:Addgene_26346)
