[The description below was written by a language model from this plasmid's Addgene catalogue record and pLannotate feature annotations shown in this document.]
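Description:
pBCN27-R4R3 is an empty Gateway destination vector for Caenorhabditis elegans transgenesis. It was built by inserting a puromycin resistance cassette into the MosSCI vector pCFJ150 (spelled pCJF150 in the backbone field) and totals 10,809 bp. It is designed for Mos1-mediated single-copy insertion of transgenes at the ttTi5605 locus. In E. coli it replicates from a high-copy ColE1/pUC-type origin and carries ampicillin resistance on the backbone. The Gateway cassette adds a chloramphenicol acetyltransferase gene and the ccdB gyrase toxin, so the unrecombined vector must be maintained in a ccdB-tolerant strain under dual ampicillin and chloramphenicol selection.

The Gateway cassette is flanked by attR4 and attR3 sites, which makes the plasmid compatible with three-fragment MultiSite LR reactions, typically used to assemble a promoter, coding sequence and 3′ UTR. An LR reaction replaces the CmR/ccdB segment with the assembled transgene, and loss of ccdB provides counter-selection. The automated annotation labels one site attR1, but the depositor states explicitly that the sites are attR4 and attR3, and an overlapping attB4 core hit agrees with this.

Two worm markers accompany the cloning site. One is unc-119, which rescues the movement defect of unc-119 mutants. The other is a Prpl-28::PuroR::let-858 3′UTR cassette, in which a ribosomal protein gene promoter drives puromycin N-acetyltransferase. The annotation detects PuroR as three fragments, one gap matching an intron-containing worm GFP, which suggests synthetic introns, though the record does not say so. The rpl-28 promoter, let-858 3′ UTR and ttTi5605 homology arms are not annotated as such. The vector allows transgenic worms to be selected with antibiotic, alongside or instead of unc-119 rescue.
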