Features (pLannotate 1.2.2; 22 found; start..end, strand, type, name):
    146..734     -  rep_origin     ori: high-copy-number ColE1/pMB1/pBR322/pUC origin of replication
    905..1765    -  CDS            AmpR: β-lactamase; bla; confers resistance to ampicillin, carbenicillin, and related antibiotics
   1766..1870    -  promoter       AmpR promoter: bla
   1965..2000    +  CDS            rop (fragment): Rop protein, which maintains plasmids at low copy number; rop
   2102..2201    +  misc_feature   bom (fragment): basis of mobility region from pBR322
   2207..2342    -  CDS            lacZα (fragment): LacZα fragment of β-galactosidase; lacZ fragment
   4198..4398    -  CDS            PuroR (fragment): puromycin N-acetyltransferase; pac from Streptomyces alboniger; confers resistance to puromycin
   4399..4449    -  CDS            mEGFP (fragment): monomeric enhanced GFP, optimized with synthetic introns for expression in C. elegans
   4450..4650    -  CDS            PuroR (fragment): puromycin N-acetyltransferase; pac from Streptomyces; confers resistance to puromycin
   4701..4899    -  CDS            PuroR (fragment): puromycin N-acetyltransferase; pac from Streptomyces; confers resistance to puromycin
   5515..5536    -  CDS            lacZα (fragment): LacZα fragment of β-galactosidase; lacZ fragment
   5540..5663    +  protein_bind   attR3: mutant version of attR; recombination site for the Gateway® LR reaction LR Clonase™
   5688..5718    +  promoter       lac UV5 promoter: E. coli lac promoter with an "up" mutation
   5742..5771    +  promoter       cat promoter (fragment): promoter of the E. coli cat gene encoding chloramphenicol acetyltransferase
   5772..6431    +  CDS            CmR: chloramphenicol acetyltransferase; cat; confers resistance to chloramphenicol
   6610..6768    +  CDS            ccdA (fragment): CCDA_ECO57 - Also known as H, letA. Experimental evidence at protein level: Swiss-Prot protein existence level 1. Antitoxin component of a type II toxin-antitoxin (TA) system which inhibits the post-segregational killing (PSK) of plasmid-free cells, also referred to as a plasmid addiction system. Binds to and blocks the activity of CcdB; will also remove bound CcdB protein from the CcdB-GyrA complex by forming a CcdA-CcdB complex, a process termed rejuvenation. Functions as a transcriptional corepressor for the ccdAB operon, repression also requires CcdB (By similarity). From Escherichia coli
   6773..7078    +  CDS            ccdB: CcdB, a bacterial toxin that poisons DNA gyrase; ccdB; Plasmids containing the ccdB gene cannot be propagated in standard E. coli strains.
   7119..7238    -  protein_bind   attR1: mutant version of attR; recombination site for the Gateway® LR reaction LR Clonase™
   7222..7242    -  protein_bind   attB4: mutant version of attB; core recombination site for the Gateway® BP reaction BP Clonase™
   7637..8479    -  CDS            unc-119: UN119_CAEEL - Experimental evidence at protein level: Swiss-Prot protein existence level 1. Myristoyl-binding protein that acts as a cargo adapter: specifically binds the myristoyl moiety of a subset of N-terminally myristoylated proteins and is required for their localization. Plays a key role in ciliary membrane localization of proteins. Required for the establishment or function of the nervous system. From Caenorhabditis elegans.
   8590..8607    +  misc_feature   P element 5' end (fragment): No description available
   9481..9696    +  CDS            GSLG1_CAEEL (fragment): Experimental evidence at protein level: Swiss-Prot protein existence level 1. From Caenorhabditis elegans.
>Addgene plasmid #26346 | pBCN27-R4R3 | depositor full sequence | sequence record 12430 | Author sequence
TGTGAAATTGTTATCCGCTGGTATCAGCTCACTCAAAGGCGGTAATACGGTTATCCACAGAATCAGGGGA
TAACGCAGGAAAGAACATGTGAGCAAAAGGCCAGCAAAAGACCAGGAACCGTAAAAAGGCCGCGTTGCTG
GCGTTTTTCCATAGGCTCCGCCCCCCTGACGAGCATCACAAAAATCGACGCTCAAGTCAGAGGTGGCGAA
ACCCGACAGGACTATAAAGATACCAGGCGTTTCCCCCTGGAAGCTCCCTCGTGCGCTCTCCTGTTCCGAC
CCTGCCGCTTACCGGATACCTGTCCGCCTTTCTCCCTTCGGGAAGCGTGGCGCTTTCTCATAGCTCACGC
TGTAGGTATCTCAGTTCGGTGTAGGTCGTTCGCTCCAAGCTGGGCTGTGTGCACGAACCCCCCGTTCAGC
CCGACCGCTGCGCCTTATCCGGTAACTATCGTCTTGAGTCCAACCCGGTAAGACACGACTTATCGCCACT
GGCAGCAGCCACTGGTAACAGGATTAGCAGAGCGAGGTATGTAGGCGGTGCTACAGAGTTCTTGAAGTGG
TGGCCTAACTACGGCTACACTAGAAGGACAGTATTTGGTATCTGCGCTCTGCTGAAGCCAGTTACCTTCG
GAAAAAGAGTTGGTAGCTCTTGATCCGGCAAACAAACCACCGCTGGTAGCGGTGGTTTTTTTGTTTGCAA
GCAGCAGATTACGCGCAGAAAAAAAGGATCTCAAGAAGATCCTTTGATCTTTTCTACGGGGTCTGACGCT
CAGTGGAACGAAAACTCACGTTAAGGGATTTTGGTCATGAGATTATCAAAAAGGATCTTCACCTAGATCC
TTTTAAATTAAAAATGAAGTTTTAAATCAATCTAAAGTATATATGAGTAAACTTGGTCTGACAGTTACCA
ATGCTTAATCAGTGAGGCACCTATCTCAGCGATCTGTCTATTTCGTTCATCCATAGTTGCCTGACTCCCC
GTCGTGTAGATAACTACGATACGGGAGGGCTTACCATCTGGCCCCAGTGCTGCAATGATACCGCGAGACC
CACGCTCACCGGCTCCAGATTTATCAGCAATAAACCAGCCAGCCGGAAGGGCCGAGCGCAGAAGTGGTCC
TGCAACTTTATCCGCCTCCATCCAGTCTATTAATTGTTGCCGGGAAGCTAGAGTAAGTAGTTCGCCAGTT
AATAGTTTGCGCAACGTTGTTGCCATTGCTACAGGCATCGTGGTGTCACGCTCGTCGTTTGGTATGGCTT
CATTCAGCTCCGGTTCCCAACGATCAAGGCGAGTTACATGATCCCCCATGTTGTGCAAAAAAGCGGTTAG
CTCCTTCGGTCCTCCGATCGTTGTCAGAAGTAAGTTGGCCGCAGTGTTATCACTCATGGTTATGGCAGCA
CTGCATAATTCTCTTACTGTCATGCCATCCGTAAGATGCTTTTCTGTGACTGGTGAGTACTCAACCAAGT
CATTCTGAGAATAGTGTATGCGGCGACCGAGTTGCTCTTGCCCGGCGTCAATACGGGATAATACCGCGCC
ACATAGCAGAACTTTAAAAGTGCTCATCATTGGAAAACGTTCTTCGGGGCGAAAACTCTCAAGGATCTTA
CCGCTGTTGAGATCCAGTTCGATGTAACCCACTCGTGCACCCAACTGATCTTCAGCATCTTTTACTTTCA
CCAGCGTTTCTGGGTGAGCAAAAACAGGAAGGCAAAATGCCGCAAAAAAGGGAATAAGGGCGACACGGAA
ATGTTGAATACTCATACTCTTCCTTTTTCAATATTATTGAAGCATTTATCAGGGTTATTGTCTCATGAGC
GGATACATATTTGAATGTATTTAGAAAAATAAACAAATAGGGGTTCCGCGCACATTTCCCCGAAAAGTGC
CACCTGACGTCTAAGAAACCATTATTATCATGACATTAACCTATAAAAATAGGCGTATCACGAGGCCCTT
TCGTCTCGCGCGTTTCGGTGATGACGGTGAAAACCTCTGACACATGCAGCTCCCGGAGACGGTCACAGCT
TGTCTGTAAGCGGATGCCGGGAGCAGACAAGCCCGTCAGGGCGCGTCAGCGGGTGTTGGCGGGTGTCGGG
GCTGGCTTAACTATGCGGCATCAGAGCAGATTGTACTGAGAGTGCACCATATGCGGTGTGAAATACCGCA
CAGATGCGTAAGGAGAAAATACCGCATCAGGCGCCATTCGCCATTCAGGCTGCGCAACTGTTGGGAAGGG
CGATCGGTGCGGGCCTCTTCGCTATTACGCCAGCTGGCGAAAGGGGGATGTGCTGCAAGGCGATTAAGTT
GGGTAACGCCAGGGTTTTCCCAGTCACGACGTCACGTGTGTTTTTGAACACGGCGATATGTATCTGTAGA
TCATCCCCAATTTTCAACAATGAATCTAAATACTGAACTTTTTGTGTAATCTTTAGTGCAGAAAAATGAC
CAAAATCAGCGATTTTCCGATTATACCCAAAATATCTCAGCTCAATGAGCACCTATAAAAATGTAAAAAT
AAAGAAAGTAGTCGAACCATATTTTGTAAAGGCTAAAAAACTGAATAAATTTTTATCCATCCAGCGCGGC
GTTACAATCCGTGGCCCATGTCACGCACGGCTTTCAAAGAAAAAAAAACAGTCTGTTTGCGCGACATCGA
TCTGGCAAAAATCCTAAAAACGACTATGCGTGGCTCACTTTATATTAATATGAAAAATACAAACTTGGTG
GTGCAGGTGCTGCAGAGGCCATCGATGAAGAAGTGGAGGCCTTGTTGTCGATCTACAAAATTGTATGGTT
GTTTGAGATTTTCCTTGAAACGCTCTCAATCTTGGATATGATATAAATTCTGGATAAGATATGATGGATA
TGATCTATGTTTGATAGAGTGCATTTGAAAGGATAACGGCCCTGCAGACATTTTTGAAAAAATAACAAAC
ATTTAATTTTCTCACTCGTTTAGGCTATTCCCCTATTTTTGATATTCCTTCGCACATATGAAAACTACTT
TTTTTCGAAACTGTTAACTCCAGAATTTATAAATCTATAGCCCTTACTTGATTATTTATTATCATGGTTA
CTCACCTCATGTCTCTTTCTCTTTTCAAGAAGTCTTCGTTCATATCTGTTGTCTCTTTCCTCCTTTTGAA
TCTCTGCTTTGCTCTTCGCCATTGTTTCCTGAAAATAATGTAACTTGAATTGTGTAATATACTTTTTTAA
TTTGAATTTGGCTTGTAACGCGGAATCACTACGTGCGGGATCATTTCTTACTAGAAAACCCAGAAAATGC
CATATTTCACTTATCTCGGGGTCATTTCTAATTAGAAAAGCTACAAAAACCATTTCTAATTACGGTGACT
TTAGAACTGGTCGAAATAGCTAATTAGAAATGGGTTTTTGCTAATTAGAGGTGACTCTATGTTATCTGAG
TAAGCCTCGTTTGTATGTAAACTCACAGTACTAATAAATGCAAGACACCCGGGTTTGTCTAGATATGAAA
TAATTGAAATATCAATTCTGACAGACAATAATGGTAATCTTGATAAGGAGTTCCACGCCCAGGAGAACAC
GTTAGTTTTCTTGTTTTTGATTGCGTGCGTTATTTTGGAGAAAAACTCGATTTTTTACAAAATAATTTTT
TGAAAGGAACACTGTTCAATAAGTTTTGTCTTTTTTCTCAGTTGTGATACGGTTTTTTATTCTTTTTTGT
AGTTATACAGAAGACCGTTACGAAACAGACTGATATCGAAACAAACACTGATCTTACTTGCACTTATAAT
ACGACTCACTAGTTTTCCTTCCTCCTCTATATATTTTTATGTTTTCTTTTAAACCTTCCTCCATATTTCT
GAATTGAATGTTGTTGCATATTGTGTGTCCTTATTTCATTTCCATCATCCTTTTGTGTGTTTCCCCCTTC
CACCAATTCCCCCCACGTCCTAATGAAATGAAAGCGAGAAGATAAATAAACTTGCACATTGTGTTCAGAT
GAGAGGAGCGGAATACGAATTGGGAGACGGAAAGAGAAAAAAAAATGTTTAGATTTGGATTGAATTAATT
TTTTAGAAAGCAAGAAAAAAAACACAAAGAGAATAAATAAATAATAGGAAAAAAAACAAATATTCAGTAT
TTAAAATTTGAAAATTCAACGACGTTGGCGTCGATCATCCGGATTACTTGTATGGCCGGCTAGCTCATCA
GGCACCGGGCTTGCGGGTCATGCACCAGGTGCGCGGTCCTTCGGGCACCTCGACGTCGGCGGTGACGGTG
AAGCCGAGCCGCTCGTAGAAGGGGAGGTTGCGGGGCGCGGAGGTCTCCAGGAAGGCGGGCACCCCGGCGC
GCTCGGCCGCCTCCACTCCGGGGAGCACGACGGCGCTGCCCAGACCCTTGCCCTGGTGCTGAAAATTTAA
ATCAGATTAGTTAGTTAGTAAAATCATGTTTAAACTTACGTCGGGCGAGACGCCGACGGTGGCCAGGAAC
CACGCGGGCTCCTTGGGCCGGTGCGGCGCCAGGAGGCCTTCCATCTGTTGCTGCGCGGCCAGCCGGGAAC
CGCTCAACTCGGCCATGCGCGGGCCGATCTCGGCGAACACCGCCCCCGCTTCGACGCTCTCCGGCGTGGT
CCAGACCGCCACCGCGGCGCCGTCGTCCGCTGAAAATTTAAATAATCAGGGTTAGTTAGTATATATATGT
TTAAACTTACCGACCCACACCTTGCCGATGTCGAGCCCGACGCGCGTGAGGAAGAGTTCTTGCAGCTCGG
TGACCCGCTCGATGTGGCGGTCCGGATCGACGGTGTGGCGCGTGGCGGGGTAGTCGGCGAACGCGGCGGC
GAGGGTGCGTACGGCCCTGGGGACGTCGTCGCGGGTGGCGAGGCGCACCGTGGGCTTGTACTCGGTCATG
GTCGGTACCTTTTTTTCTGAGCCAATCCCGGGGATCCACGAGAGCGTCGGATATTTTACCTGGAAATAAA
TTATTTTATGATGAAAGTTAAATACAATAAGATACAACGGGAAACGTAAGAAAAATTCAATAAAATCAAT
TGTACACGTAGGTTTTCAAGCAAATTTAAGAATACAATTTTACAAAGTCCTAAATGTCATTTTTCCTGCT
CAAACTTTTGACTGAAATGCATAAAAATTCGCTGATAAAAACAAGCAGAATACGCCAAAATAGTTGCAAA
TTATAAAATTTACAGAATTAATACAAAAAATTCGATATTTTACTCAAAAAAATGGAAAAAAAGAAGAAAA
ATAAATTAAACTTTCGTTGAGCTGGCCTAAAATCTAATAGCAAGCGCGCTCCATTGCCAAACGGTGTAAA
CGCGGAGCCTCGTTTGCGTGTAGTTTTTATCGTAAATCGACACAACTTCTTTCAAAATAAATTATTTCTT
ATGAGTAATTTTCTGCATTCTATTGTTGTGTTTCAATTAATCTTATTTTTAATTTGATTTTATTCAAAAT
TATATAATTTTATTAAGATGCTGGGTTCTTCTCTCCGCATTTTCTCCCCTCGAGTGTAAAACGACGGCCA
GTGAATTATCAACTATGTATAATAAAGTTGAACGAGAAACGTAAAATGATATAAATATCAATATATTAAA
TTAGATTTTGCATAAAAAACAGACTACATAATACTGTAAAACACAACATATCCAGTCACTATGGCGGCCG
CATTAGGCACCCCAGGCTTTACACTTTATGCTTCCGGCTCGTATAATGTGTGGATTTTGAGTTAGGATCC
GTCGAGATTTTCAGGAGCTAAGGAAGCTAAAATGGAGAAAAAAATCACTGGATATACCACCGTTGATATA
TCCCAATGGCATCGTAAAGAACATTTTGAGGCATTTCAGTCAGTTGCTCAATGTACCTATAACCAGACCG
TTCAGCTGGATATTACGGCCTTTTTAAAGACCGTAAAGAAAAATAAGCACAAGTTTTATCCGGCCTTTAT
TCACATTCTTGCCCGCCTGATGAATGCTCATCCGGAATTCCGTATGGCAATGAAAGACGGTGAGCTGGTG
ATATGGGATAGTGTTCACCCTTGTTACACCGTTTTCCATGAGCAAACTGAAACGTTTTCATCGCTCTGGA
GTGAATACCACGACGATTTCCGGCAGTTTCTACACATATATTCGCAAGATGTGGCGTGTTACGGTGAAAA
CCTGGCCTATTTCCCTAAAGGGTTTATTGAGAATATGTTTTTCGTCTCAGCCAATCCCTGGGTGAGTTTC
ACCAGTTTTGATTTAAACGTGGCCAATATGGACAACTTCTTCGCCCCCGTTTTCACCATGGGCAAATATT
ATACGCAAGGCGACAAGGTGCTGATGCCGCTGGCGATTCAGGTTCATCATGCCGTTTGTGATGGCTTCCA
TGTCGGCAGAATGCTTAATGAATTACAACAGTACTGCGATGAGTGGCAGGGCGGGGCGTAATCTAGAGGA
TCCGGCTTACTAAAAGCCAGATAACAGTATGCGTATTTGCGCGCTGATTTTTGCGGTATAAGAATATATA
CTGATATGTATACCCGAAGTATGTCAAAAAGAGGTATGCTATGAAGCAGCGTATTACAGTGACAGTTGAC
AGCGACAGCTATCAGTTGCTCAAGGCATATATGATGTCAATATCTCCGGTTCGGTAAGCACAACCATGCA
GAATGAAGCCCGTCGTCTGCGTGCCGAACGCTGGAAAGCGGAAAATCAGGAAGGGATGGCTGAGGTCGCC
CGGTTTATTGAAATGAACGGCTCTTTTGCCGACGAGAACAGGGGCTGGTGAAATGCAGTTTAAGGTTTAC
ACCTATAAAAGAGAGAGCCGTTATCGTCTGTTTGTGGATGTACAGAGTGATATTATTGACACGCCCGGGC
GACGGATGGTGATCCCCCTGGCCAGTGCACGTCTGCTGTCAGATAAAGTCCCCCGTGAACTTTACCCGGT
GGTGCATATCGGGGATGAAAGCTGGCGCATGATGACCACCGATATGGCCAGTGTGCCGGTCTCCGTTATC
GGGGAAGAAGTGGCTGATCTCAGCCACCGCGAAAATGACATCAAAAACGCCATTAACCTGATGTTCTGGG
GAATATAAATGTCAGGCTCCCTTATACACAGCCAGTCTGCAGGTCGACCATAGTGACTGGATATGTTGTG
TTTTACAGTATTATGTAGTCTGTTTTTTATGCAAAATCTAATTTAATATATTGATATTTATATCATTTTA
CGTTTCTCGTTCAACTTTTCTATACAAAGTTGATAGCTTGGCGTAATCATGGTCATAGCTGTTCCTGCCT
AGGTGAGCTCTGGTACCCTCTAGTCAAGGCCTTAAGTGAGTCGTATTACGTAGCCCGGGCCTAGTTCTAG
ACATTCTCTAATGAAAAAATCTTTCAGTTGAAATTGAAAATGAGTTAAAGTTGGAGTTTTTATTGAAAAC
AGATTTCCGTGTGATTAGTGTTTTTAGCGAGTGTGACAGGACAGCGAAAAAATATAGAAACAAGGGGGGA
ACTGAAAAGCTTAGGAATGCATTGAACATGAGAAGGGGAAGGGGAAGGAACAAACTAGACAGGAATTATT
GGAATTTAATCACATTTGGAGTTTTTTTTCTATTCGACAGAATAATTATCCAGAACATTTTTGTATTAAA
TATTTATGCATCATATGAGTAGTCGGCTTTGTTGTGCATGACGAGTTTGTTATCGACGAAATAGAAGCTG
TCAGAACGAGTCTCGTTTGGATTGTTGATCATGTCGTCCACTGAAAAAGAGATTAGTCTTTTGAATTGTA
CTTTTTAGAATAATGACTCACTGAGTTGTTGAGAGAGTTGAGGGAACTCATAGATATGTTCACAGTTGTT
TCGTGAATTCGGAATACAGAATCCGAATTCAAAGTCAAAACACTTCAGAAGGCGATCTTTGAAGAAGTGA
CGTTCGATCATTCGGAAATGATGGATTGGGATGTCTCCTACTTTGAATTCCACAGTTGCTCCGACCGTTT
TGAGTTTCAAAAAGTTTGGAGCAAATCTATAACGCACGTATCTTGCCGACTCCTGTGGCGACTCATCATT
CTCCTGATCGTTCTCCGGTTTGGCGATCTCGAAAAGCACTTGCTCAGTGTCCAGATCACGGATTTGGAAC
TTGGTGAACTCGATGTTATAGATGTTCGCAGATGGGGAGCATAAGAATCCTAAATTTATGTTTTAAACTG
AAATCCAAAGGGAGCAAGATACCTTGAGTGATTCCCGGAAGTGCTAAAACGTCGTTCGGAGTGATTTGAG
CTTTCTTCGCAAGCTCCGATTCCGTTGTGATTCCTTGTTCGGTGCTTGGTGGTGGCCGTGGCATCTGGAA
ATATGGAAAAGTTCAACAAAAAGAAAAGAGAAAAGAATGAAATCGGATATCAAGAGTTAGTTGAGCGGTT
TCTCTAGTTTTCTGAGTCTCACCTGCGACGGGAAGGTCGCCGAGCCGGGTGGAATCGATCGTTGTTGCTC
GGCTTTCATATCGGTTTGGTTGGAAGCGGCTGAAAACGGAAAGAAGTGGAAGAAGGAAAAGAGTGTGGTG
TGACAGGAAAATGGTAATTAGAGGGTGCCAAATAACCAGCTATATTTTGTTTTTTTTTGAAAACATTTTT
AAAAAGAAAAATACGATAATGATATCAGATGGATTTCCGGAAAACTGGTATGAAAAATTTCAACCTTTTT
GAGTACATGTAATCAAAATACACTTTGTAAATTATCATTTTTATTGAAACTCCACCATTTTTCTATTTAT
AACGCTAATAATTTGAAAAAGAAACCTATTGCGAACCGCGGGGTGAATCCCAAAAACGAATGCGTTTTGG
TGGAGTGATTGATTCGAATCGAAGAAGAAAAAGAAGAAGACGTGGAATAGAGAGCTCACTCTTAACCGAG
CAGCACACACCGACAGAAAAAAAAATGAAATGAATGAGGGTCTTCTTCTTCTTCTTCTTCGAATGATTGA
CAGAAATGGGAAAAAGAGGAAGATTGAGAAGGGAAAAAGGAAGGAGAAAAGAAGCAGAAGAAGACGTCAG
AGAGGAGAGGAACGAGCGGAAAAGCAGCGGGCGCAAGTCATAGAAGTAGCAGAGCTGGGGAGAAGAAGAC
ACTATCCAAGAAAGGAATGACGAGAGAGTATGCAAAGGGGTATAGGGTGCAGACAGAATAGGAACAGAAT
AACAGATGATGAGCCAAGAAGAGTTGAAAAGGGCGATGAATTTGTCATGTAACTTAATTTGGGTCAATTT
GAGCATGATGAATTGAAATCATCCCTTGTTGGGAGTTAATAACCGGTTTGTTATCAGAAACCCTGTAATA
GAAGGGCGCCCTAACTTTGAGCCAATTCATCCCGGTTTCTGTCAAATATATCAAAAAGTGGTCAACTGAC
AAATTGTTTTTGATATTATAATAAACATTTTATCCGTTAACAATTTTCGAATACTTTTTACAAGGACTTG
GATAAATTGGCTCAAAGACGAAGTGAGTTTGCTACCATCATGGAATCAGGAGGACATTTCGACAATGTCA
TATAATGTTTGAAAAATGATTTTAACAAGGGTCTCATTCGAGATAAGCAATGCTCTGAGCAAGTGGCTCG
TCGTCTTCAAGAATCTCTTGTTGATATTCATTTGGATCCTGTTTTGCACGAAGCATGTGCCATGGATATT
CAGAGTTTTTGCAAAAAAGTTCCGCCAGGTCAAACAATCTTTTTAATTTTTATATGATACTTCGGGTGTA
TTTTTCTTCTTTTTCCTGTTCATTTTCGCTTTTTTCTCACTTTTTTGTAACAAAATCTCTCACTTTTCTG
TAAGTCTTAACAAAAGTTCAATTGGCTCGATCAAGTAAAATTTCGGCCGTATGAACGTTTTCAAAGGTTT
TCATTTTTTTTTAAGTTCATTCACAATATCATGAATCTCTCGTCCTTTGGTTTCCGGTAAGTAGCGAAAT
AATATAAGCATACTTATAAATGAAGGAATTGAATATAGAATAAGGAAAGCATAACTACCAATAACGGAAT
ATAGAGGTAATACTGTAAATGTACTGATAACCACCATTACAGTATTCATTGAATATGCCACAGATTGAGC
AATACTACGATGTTTTTGAGGTACCAGTTCAGAGGATATAAACCACGAAATTGGACCAACTCCAGTTCTG
AAATTTCATTATTCGATTAAATCAAAATATATTTGAAAAACCTCACCCATAAGTATAACCGTAGATGATC
AATGCAACTAGGCATCCGTATTTCATCGGGTCAATCAGAATACGTATTTTTGCGAAGAATACGAATGCAA
TTAGAGCTAAATTATTGAGAAATGTGAAGAGAAGGAGAAGCTTGCGTCGACCAACTCTGTAAACTTATTC
ATACAATTTTGTCTTCAAATTTTGAACGTTTAAAACTATCTTATTCAATGAGTTAGCGGGTTTTTATAGT
GAGTTAGTTCACGATTATCTAATAAAACTATGTCCAAACATCCTAACTGCGACCGTATTCTCACTAACTC
GTCTTAAAAACGTTGAGATTATTTTAAACCCTTCTTCAGTACAACTACAGTACTGATGCACAAATACAAT
AATAATAATACATTCAGACATACTCTGAACAATGTAACTTGTTTTTGTTATACTGTGGTAACATTTATTG
AAATGAAATATAACCTTACTTTTCAATCACAATTCCACCAGTAATTGTTCCAGAAACATAAGCTAAACCC
ATTGCAGTTGTACTCCATTCAGCAATTTCTGACTCAACATTTGCATTTTCTAGAAAGAAAGTAGAGGATA
AAAGAAGAGCCCATAATCCGACAGGGCCC
