>Addgene plasmid #26346 | pBCN27-R4R3 | addgene partial sequence | sequence record 32578 | 26346 with pBR322ori-F
CTGAGCGTCGATTTTTGTGATGCTCGTCAGGGGGGCGGAGCCTATGGAAAAACGCCAGCAACGCGGCCTT
TTTACGGTTCCTGGTCTTTTGCTGGCCTTTTGCTCACATGTTCTTTCCTGCGTTATCCCCTGATTCTGTG
GATAACCGTATTACCGCCTTTGAGTGAGCTGATACCAGCGGATAACAATTTCACAGGGCCCTGTCGGATT
ATGGGCTCTTCTTTTATCCTCTACTTTCTTTCTAGAAAATGCAAATGTTGAGTCAGAAATTGCTGAATGG
AGTACAACTGCAATGGGTTTAGCTTATGTTTCTGGAACAATTACTGGTGGAATTGTGATTGAAAAGTAAG
GTTATATTTCATTTCAATAAATGTTACCACAGTATAACAAAAACAAGTTACATTGTTCAGAGTATGTCTG
AATGTATTATTATTATTGTATTTGTGCATCAGTACTGTAGTTGTACTGAAGAAGGGTTTAAAATAATCTC
AACGTTTTTAAGACGAGTTAGTGAGAATACGGTCGCAGTTAGGATGTTTGGACATAGTTTTATTAGATAA
TCGTGAACTAACTCACTATAAAAACCCGCTAACTCATTGAATAAGATAGTTTTAAACGTTCAAAATTTGA
AGACAAAATTGTATGAATAAGTTTACAGAGTTGGTCGACGCAAGCTTCTCCTTCTCTTCACATTTCTCAA
TAATTTAGCTCTAATTGCATTCGTATTCTTCGCAAAAATACGTATTCTGATTGACCCGATGAAATACGGA
TGCCTAGTTGCATTGATCATCTACGGTTATACTTATGGGTGAGGTTTTTCAAATATATTTTGATTTAATC
GAATAATGAAATTTCAGAACTGGAGTTGGTCCA
