>Addgene plasmid #26346 | pBCN27-R4R3 | addgene partial sequence | sequence record 32579 | 26346 with CAT-R
ACGGTGGTATATCCAGTGATTTTTTTCTCCATTTTAGCTTCCTTAGCTCCTGAAAATCTCGACGGATCCT
AACTCAAAATCCACACATTATACGAGCCGGAAGCATAAAGTGTAAAGCCTGGGGTGCCTAATGCGGCCGC
CATAGTGACTGGATATGTTGTGTTTTACAGTATTATGTAGTCTGTTTTTTATGCAAAATCTAATTTAATA
TATTGATATTTATATCATTTTACGTTTCTCGTTCAACTTTATTATACATAGTTGATAATTCACTGGCCGT
CGTTTTACACTCGAGGGGAGAAAATGCGGAGAGAAGAACCCAGCATCTTAATAAAATTATATAATTTTGA
ATAAAATCAAATTAAAAATAAGATTAATTGAAACACAACAATAGAATGCAGAAAATTACTCATAAGAAAT
AATTTATTTTGAAAGAAGTTGTGTCGATTTACGATAAAAACTACACGCAAACGAGGCTCCGCGTTTACAC
CGTTTGGCAATGGAGCGCGCTTGCTATTAGATTTTAGGCCAGCTCAACGAAAGTTTAATTTATTTTTCTT
CTTTTTTTCCATTTTTTTGAGTAAAATATCGAATTTTTTGTATTAATTCTGTAAATTTTATAATTTGCAA
CTATTTTGGCGTATTCTGCTTGTTTTTATCAGCGAATTTTTATGCATTTCAGTCAAAAGTTTGAGCAGGA
AAAATGACATTTAGGACTTTGTAAAATTGTATTCTTAAATTTGCTTGAAAACCTACGTGTACAATTGATT
TTATTGAATTTTTCTTACGTTTCCCGTTGTATCTTATTGTATTTAACTTTCATCATAAAATAATTTATTT
CCAGGTAAAATATCCGACGCTCTCGTG
